>Addgene plasmid #77676 | CERKL gRNA (BRDN0001145669) | addgene full sequence | sequence record 188218 | Addgene Assembled Sequence
CCCGGGTGCAAAGATGGATAAAGTTTTAAACAGAGAGGAATCTTTGCAGCTAATGGACCTTCTAGGTCTT
GAAAGGAGTGGGAATTGGCTCCGGTGCCCGTCAGTGGGCAGAGCGCACATCGCCCACAGTCCCCGAGAAG
TTGGGGGGAGGGGTCGGCAATTGATCCGGTGCCTAGAGAAGGTGGCGCGGGGTAAACTGGGAAAGTGATG
TCGTGTACTGGCTCCGCCTTTTTCCCGAGGGTGGGGGAGAACCGTATATAAGTGCAGTAGTCGCCGTGAA
CGTTCTTTTTCGCAACGGGTTTGCCGCCAGAACACAGGTAAGTGCCGTGTGTGGTTCCCGCGGGCCTGGC
CTCTTTACGGGTTATGGCCCTTGCGTGCCTTGAATTACTTCCACCTGGCTGCAGTACGTGATTCTTGATC
CCGAGCTTCGGGTTGGAAGTGGGTGGGAGAGTTCGAGGCCTTGCGCTTAAGGAGCCCCTTCGCCTCGTGC
TTGAGTTGAGGCCTGGCCTGGGCGCTGGGGCCGCCGCGTGCGAATCTGGTGGCACCTTCGCGCCTGTCTC
GCTGCTTTCGATAAGTCTCTAGCCATTTAAAATTTTTGATGACCTGCTGCGACGCTTTTTTTCTGGCAAG
ATAGTCTTGTAAATGCGGGCCAAGATCTGCACACTGGTATTTCGGTTTTTGGGGCCGCGGGCGGCGACGG
GGCCCGTGCGTCCCAGCGCACATGTTCGGCGAGGCGGGGCCTGCGAGCGCGGCCACCGAGAATCGGACGG
GGGTAGTCTCAAGCTGGCCGGCCTGCTCTGGTGCCTGGCCTCGCGCCGCCGTGTATCGCCCCGCCCTGGG
CGGCAAGGCTGGCCCGGTCGGCACCAGTTGCGTGAGCGGAAAGATGGCCGCTTCCCGGCCCTGCTGCAGG
GAGCTCAAAATGGAGGACGCGGCGCTCGGGAGAGCGGGCGGGTGAGTCACCCACACAAAGGAAAAGGGCC
TTTCCGTCCTCAGCCGTCGCTTCATGTGACTCCACGGAGTACCGGGCGCCGTCCAGGCACCTCGATTAGT
TCTCGAGCTTTTGGAGTACGTCGTCTTTAGGTTGGGGGGAGGGGTTTTATGCGATGGAGTTTCCCCACAC
TGAGTGGGTGGAGACTGAAGTTAGGCCAGCTTGGCACTTGATGTAATTCTCCTTGGAATTTGCCCTTTTT
GAGTTTGGATCTTGGTTCATTCTCAAGCCTCAGACAGTGGTTCAAAGTTTTTTTCTTCCATTTCAGGTGT
CGTGACGTACGGCCACCATGACCGAGTACAAGCCCACGGTGCGCCTCGCCACCCGCGACGACGTCCCCAG
GGCCGTACGCACCCTCGCCGCCGCGTTCGCCGACTACCCCGCCACGCGCCACACCGTCGATCCGGACCGC
CACATCGAGCGGGTCACCGAGCTGCAAGAACTCTTCCTCACGCGCGTCGGGCTCGACATCGGCAAGGTGT
GGGTCGCGGACGACGGCGCCGCCGTGGCGGTCTGGACCACGCCGGAGAGCGTCGAAGCGGGGGCGGTGTT
CGCCGAGATCGGCCCGCGCATGGCCGAGTTGAGCGGTTCCCGGCTGGCCGCGCAGCAACAGATGGAAGGC
CTCCTGGCGCCGCACCGGCCCAAGGAGCCCGCGTGGTTCCTGGCCACCGTCGGAGTCTCGCCCGACCACC
AGGGCAAGGGTCTGGGCAGCGCCGTCGTGCTCCCCGGAGTGGAGGCGGCCGAGCGCGCCGGGGTGCCCGC
CTTCCTGGAGACCTCCGCGCCCCGCAACCTCCCCTTCTACGAGCGGCTCGGCTTCACCGTCACCGCCGAC
GTCGAGGTGCCCGAAGGACCGCGCACCTGGTGCATGACCCGCAAGCCCGGTGCCTGAACGCGTTAAGTCG
ACAATCAACCTCTGGATTACAAAATTTGTGAAAGATTGACTGGTATTCTTAACTATGTTGCTCCTTTTAC
GCTATGTGGATACGCTGCTTTAATGCCTTTGTATCATGCTATTGCTTCCCGTATGGCTTTCATTTTCTCC
TCCTTGTATAAATCCTGGTTGCTGTCTCTTTATGAGGAGTTGTGGCCCGTTGTCAGGCAACGTGGCGTGG
TGTGCACTGTGTTTGCTGACGCAACCCCCACTGGTTGGGGCATTGCCACCACCTGTCAGCTCCTTTCCGG
GACTTTCGCTTTCCCCCTCCCTATTGCCACGGCGGAACTCATCGCCGCCTGCCTTGCCCGCTGCTGGACA
GGGGCTCGGCTGTTGGGCACTGACAATTCCGTGGTGTTGTCGGGGAAATCATCGTCCTTTCCTTGGCTGC
TCGCCTGTGTTGCCACCTGGATTCTGCGCGGGACGTCCTTCTGCTACGTCCCTTCGGCCCTCAATCCAGC
GGACCTTCCTTCCCGCGGCCTGCTGCCGGCTCTGCGGCCTCTTCCGCGTCTTCGCCTTCGCCCTCAGACG
AGTCGGATCTCCCTTTGGGCCGCCTCCCCGCGTCGACTTTAAGACCAATGACTTACAAGGCAGCTGTAGA
TCTTAGCCACTTTTTAAAAGAAAAGGGGGGACTGGAAGGGCTAATTCACTCCCAACGAAGACAAGATCTG
CTTTTTGCTTGTACTGGGTCTCTCTGGTTAGACCAGATCTGAGCCTGGGAGCTCTCTGGCTAACTAGGGA
ACCCACTGCTTAAGCCTCAATAAAGCTTGCCTTGAGTGCTTCAAGTAGTGTGTGCCCGTCTGTTGTGTGA
CTCTGGTAACTAGAGATCCCTCAGACCCTTTTAGTCAGTGTGGAAAATCTCTAGCAGTACGTATAGTAGT
TCATGTCATCTTATTATTCAGTATTTATAACTTGCAAAGAAATGAATATCAGAGAGTGAGAGGAACTTGT
TTATTGCAGCTTATAATGGTTACAAATAAAGCAATAGCATCACAAATTTCACAAATAAAGCATTTTTTTC
ACTGCATTCTAGTTGTGGTTTGTCCAAACTCATCAATGTATCTTATCATGTCTGGCTCTAGCTATCCCGC
CCCTAACTCCGCCCATCCCGCCCCTAACTCCGCCCAGTTCCGCCCATTCTCCGCCCCATGGCTGACTAAT
TTTTTTTATTTATGCAGAGGCCGAGGCCGCCTCGGCCTCTGAGCTATTCCAGAAGTAGTGAGGAGGCTTT
TTTGGAGGCCTAGGGACGTACCCAATTCGCCCTATAGTGAGTCGTATTACGCGCGCTCACTGGCCGTCGT
TTTACAACGTCGTGACTGGGAAAACCCTGGCGTTACCCAACTTAATCGCCTTGCAGCACATCCCCCTTTC
GCCAGCTGGCGTAATAGCGAAGAGGCCCGCACCGATCGCCCTTCCCAACAGTTGCGCAGCCTGAATGGCG
AATGGG
[124 nt withheld, positions 3367-3490]
C
[91 nt withheld, positions 3492-3582]
A
[49 nt withheld, positions 3584-3632]
CCTTTGACGTTGGAGTCCACGTTCTTT
[37 nt withheld, positions 3660-3696]
ACCCTATCTCGGTCTATTCTTTTGATTTATAAGGGATTTTGCCGATTTCGGCCTATTGGTTAAAAAATGA
GCTGATTTAACAAAAATTTAACGCGAATTTTAACAAAATATTAACGCTTACAATTTAGGTGGCACTTTTC
GGGGAAATGTGCGCGGAACCCCTATTTGTTTATTTTTCTAAATACATTCAAATATGTATCCGCTCATGAG
ACAATAACCCTGATAAATGCTTCAATAATATTGAAAAAGGAAGAGTATGAGTATTCAACATTTCCGTGTC
GCCCTTATTCCCTTTTTTGCGGCATTTTGCCTTCCTGTTTTTGCTCACCCAGAAACGCTGGTGAAAGTAA
AAGATGCTGAAGATCAGTTGGGTGCACGAGTGGGTTACATCGAACTGGATCTCAACAGCGGTAAGATCCT
TGAGAGTTTTCGCCCCGAAGAACGTTTTCCAATGATGAGCACTTTTAAAGTTCTGCTATGTGGCGCGGTA
TTATCCCGTATTGACGCCGGGCAAGAGCAACTCGGTCGCCGCATACACTATTCTCAGAATGACTTGGTTG
AGTACTCACCAGTCACAGAAAAGCATCTTACGGATGGCATGACAGTAAGAGAATTATGCAGTGCTGCCAT
AACCATGAGTGATAACACTGCGGCCAACTTACTTCTGACAACGATCGGAGGACCGAAGGAGCTAACCGCT
TTTTTGCACAACATGGGGGATCATGTAACTCGCCTTGATCGTTGGGAACCGGAGCTGAATGAAGCCATAC
CAAACGACGAGCGTGACACCACGATGCCTGTAGCAATGGCAACAACGTTGCGCAAACTATTAACTGGCGA
ACTACTTACTCTAGCTTCCCGGCAACAATTAATAGACTGGATGGAGGCGGATAAAGTTGCAGGACCACTT
CTGCGCTCGGCCCTTCCGGCTGGCTGGTTTATTGCTGATAAATCTGGAGCCGGTGAGCGTGGGTCTCGCG
GTATCATTGCAGCACTGGGGCCAGATGGTAAGCCCTCCCGTATCGTAGTTATCTACACGACGGGGAGTCA
GGCAACTATGGATGAACGAAATAGACAGATCGCTGAGATAGGTGCCTCACTGATTAAGCATTGGTAACTG
TCAGACCAAGTTTACTCATATATACTTTAGATTGATTTAAAACTTCATTTTTAATTTAAAAGGATCTAGG
TGAAGATCCTTTTTGATAATCTCATGACCAAAATCCCTTAACGTGAGTTTTCGTTCCACTGAGCGTCAGA
CCCCGTAGAAAAGATCAAAGGATCTTCTTGAGATCCTTTTTTTCTGCGCGTAATCTGCTGCTTGCAAACA
AAAAAACCACCGCTACCAGCGGTGGTTTGTTTGCCGGATCAAGAGCTACCAACTCTTTTTCCGAAGGTAA
CTGGCTTCAGCAGAGCGCAGATACCAAATACTGTTCTTCTAGTGTAGCCGTAGTTAGGCCACCACTTCAA
GAACTCTGTAGCACCGCCTACATACCTCGCTCTGCTAATCCTGTTACCAGTGGCTGCTGCCAGTGGCGAT
AAGTCGTGTCTTACCGGGTTGGACTCAAGACGATAGTTACCGGATAAGGCGCAGCGGTCGGGCTGAACGG
GGGGTTCGTGCACACAGCCCAGCTTGGAGCGAACGACCTACACCGAACTGAGATACCTACAGCGTGAGCT
ATGAGAAAGCGCCACGCTTCCCGAAGGGAGAAAGGCGGACAGGTATCCGGTAAGCGGCAGGGTCGGAACA
GGAGAGCGCACGAGGGAGCTTCCAGGGGGAAACGCCTGGTATCTTTATAGTCCTGTCGGGTTTCGCCACC
TCTGACTTGAGCGTCGATTTTTGTGATGCTCGTCAGGGGGGCGGAGCCTATGGAAAAACGCCAGCAACGC
GGCCTTTTTACGGTTCCTGGCCTTTTGCTGGCCTTTTGCTCACATGTTCTTTCCTGCGTTATCCCCTGAT
TCTGTGGATAACCGTATTACCGCCTTTGAGTGAGCTGATACCGCTCGCCGCAGCCGAACGACCGAGCGCA
GCGAGTCAGTGAGCGAGGAAGCGGAAGAGCGCCCAATACGCAAACCGCCTCTCCCCGCGCGTTGGCCGAT
TCATTAATGCAGCTGGCACGACAGGTTTCCCGACTGGAAAGCGGGCAGTGAGCGCAACGCAATTAATGTG
AGTTAGCTCACTCATTAGGCACCCCAGGCTTTACACTTTATGCTTCCGGCTCGTATGTTGTGTGGAATTG
TGAGCGGATAACAATTTCACACAGGAAACAGCTATGACCATGATTACGCCAAGCGCGCAATTAACCCTCA
CTAAAGGGAACAAAAGCTGGAGCTGCAAGCTTAATGTAGTCTTATGCAATACTCTTGTAGTCTTGCAACA
TGGTAACGATGAGTTAGCAACATGCCTTACAAGGAGAGAAAAAGCACCGTGCATGCCGATTGGTGGAAGT
AAGGTGGTACGATCGTGCCTTATTAGGAAGGCAACAGACGGGTCTGACATGGATTGGACGAACCACTGAA
TTGCCGCATTGCAGAGATATTGTATTTAAGTGCCTAGCTCGATACATAAACGGGTCTCTCTGGTTAGACC
AGATCTGAGCCTGGGAGCTCTCTGGCTAACTAGGGAACCCACTGCTTAAGCCTCAATAAAGCTTGCCTTG
AGTGCTTCAAGTAGTGTGTGCCCGTCTGTTGTGTGACTCTGGTAACTAGAGATCCCTCAGACCCTTTTAG
TCAGTGTGGAAAATCTCTAGCAGTGGCGCCCGAACAGGGACTTGAAAGCGAAAGGGAAACCAGAGGAGCT
CTCTCGACGCAGGACTCGGCTTGCTGAAGCGCGCACGGCAAGAGGCGAGGGGCGGCGACTGGTGAGTACG
CCAAAAATTTTGACTAGCGGAGGCTAGAAGGAGAGAGATGGGTGCGAGAGCGTCAGTATTAAGCGGGGGA
GAATTAGATCGCGATGGGAAAAAATTCGGTTAAGGCCAGGGGGAAAGAAAAAATATAAATTAAAACATAT
AGTATGGGCAAGCAGGGAGCTAGAACGATTCGCAGTTAATCCTGGCCTGTTAGAAACATCAGAAGGCTGT
AGACAAATACTGGGACAGCTACAACCATCCCTTCAGACAGGATCAGAAGAACTTAGATCATTATATAATA
CAGTAGCAACCCTCTATTGTGTGCATCAAAGGATAGAGATAAAAGACACCAAGGAAGCTTTAGACAAGAT
AGAGGAAGAGCAAAACAAAAGTAAGACCACCGCACAGCAAGCGGCCGCTGATCTTCAGACCTGGAGGAGG
AGATATGAGGGACAATTGGAGAAGTGAATTATATAAATATAAAGTAGTAAAAATTGAACCATTAGGAGTA
GCACCCACCAAGGCAAAGAGAAGAGTGGTGCAGAGAGAAAAAAGAGCAGTGGGAATAGGAGCTTTGTTCC
TTGGGTTCTTGGGAGCAGCAGGAAGCACTATGGGCGCAGCGTCAATGACGCTGACGGTACAGGCCAGACA
ATTATTGTCTGGTATAGTGCAGCAGCAGAACAATTTGCTGAGGGCTATTGAGGCGCAACAGCATCTGTTG
CAACTCACAGTCTGGGGCATCAAGCAGCTCCAGGCAAGAATCCTGGCTGTGGAAAGATACCTAAAGGATC
AACAGCTCCTGGGGATTTGGGGTTGCTCTGGAAAACTCATTTGCACCACTGCTGTGCCTTGGAATGCTAG
TTGGAGTAATAAATCTCTGGAACAGATTTGGAATCACACGACCTGGATGGAGTGGGACAGAGAAATTAAC
AATTACACAAGCTTAATACACTCCTTAATTGAAGAATCGCAAAACCAGCAAGAAAAGAATGAACAAGAAT
TATTGGAATTAGATAAATGGGCAAGTTTGTGGAATTGGTTTAACATAACAAATTGGCTGTGGTATATAAA
ATTATTCATAATGATAGTAGGAGGCTTGGTAGGTTTAAGAATAGTTTTTGCTGTACTTTCTATAGTGAAT
AGAGTTAGGCAGGGATATTCACCATTATCGTTTCAGACCCACCTCCCAACCCCGAGGGGACCCAGAGAGG
GCCTATTTCCCATGATTCCTTCATATTTGCATATACGATACAAGGCTGTTAGAGAGATAATTAGAATTAA
TTTGACTGTAAACACAAAGATATTAGTACAAAATACGTGACGTAGAAAGTAATAATTTCTTGGGTAGTTT
GCAGTTTTAAAATTATGTTTTAAAATGGACTATCATATGCTTACCGTAACTTGAAAGTATTTCGATTTCT
TGGCTTTATATATCTTGTGGAAAGGACGAAACACCGTCTTCCACCAAAGCCAAACAGTTTTAGAGCTAGA
AATAGCAAGTTAAAATAAGGCTAGTCCGTTATCAACTTGAAAAAGTGGCACCGAGTCGGTGCTTTTTTAA
GCTTGGCGTAACTAGATCTTGAGACAAATGGCAGTATTCATCCACAATTTTAAAAGAAAAGGGGGGATTG
GGGGGTACAGTGCAGGGGAAAGAATAGTAGACATAATAGCAACAGACATACAAACTAAAGAATTACAAAA
ACAAATTACAAAAATTCAAAATTTTCGGGTTTATTACAGGGACAGCAGAGATCCACTTTGGCGCCGGCTC
GAGGGGG
Features (pLannotate 1.2.2; 29 found; start..end, strand, type, name):
     14..80      +  CDS            small t antigen (fragment): SV40 (simian virus 40) small t antigen
    106..317     +  promoter       EF-1α core promoter: core promoter for human elongation factor EF-1α
    318..1256    +  intron         EF-1α intron A: intron upstream of the start codon of human EF-1α
   1278..1877    +  CDS            PuroR (fragment): puromycin N-acetyltransferase; pac from Streptomyces; confers resistance to puromycin
   1893..2481    +  misc_feature   WPRE: woodchuck hepatitis virus posttranscriptional regulatory element
   2532..2551    +  misc_feature   cPPT/CTS (fragment): central polypurine tract and central termination sequence of HIV-1
   2553..2786    +  LTR            3' LTR (ΔU3): self-inactivating 3' long terminal repeat (LTR) from HIV-1
   2864..2985    +  polyA_signal   SV40 poly(A) signal: SV40 polyadenylation signal
   3025..3160    +  rep_origin     SV40 ori: SV40 origin of replication
   3181..3199    -  promoter       T7 promoter: promoter for bacteriophage T7 RNA polymerase
   3207..3362    +  CDS            lacZα (fragment): LacZα fragment of β-galactosidase; lacZ fragment
   3367..3795    +  rep_origin     f1 ori (sequence partly withheld): f1 bacteriophage origin of replication; arrow indicates direction of (+) strand synthesis
   3848..3952    +  promoter       AmpR promoter: bla
   3953..4813    +  CDS            AmpR: β-lactamase; bla; confers resistance to ampicillin, carbenicillin, and related antibiotics
   4984..5572    +  rep_origin     ori: high-copy-number ColE1/pMB1/pBR322/pUC origin of replication
   5755..5847    +  CDS            lacI (fragment): lac repressor; lacI; The lac repressor binds to the lac operator to inhibit transcription in E. coli. This inhibition can be relieved by adding lactose or isopropyl-β-D-thiogalactopyranoside (IPTG).
   5860..5881    +  protein_bind   CAP binding site: CAP binding activates transcription in the presence of cAMP. E. coli catabolite activator protein
   5896..5926    +  promoter       lac promoter: promoter for the E. coli lac operon
   5934..5950    +  protein_bind   lac operator: The lac repressor binds to the lac operator to inhibit transcription in E. coli. This inhibition can be relieved by adding lactose or isopropyl-β-D-thiogalactopyranoside (IPTG). lac repressor encoded by lacI
   5995..6013    +  promoter       T3 promoter: promoter for bacteriophage T3 RNA polymerase
   6041..6267    +  promoter       RSV promoter: Rous sarcoma virus enhancer/promoter
   6268..6448    +  LTR            5' LTR (truncated): truncated 5' long terminal repeat (LTR) from HIV-1
   6495..6620    +  misc_feature   HIV-1 Ψ: packaging signal of human immunodeficiency virus type 1
   6604..6967    +  CDS            HIV-1 gag (fragment): gag protein from human immunodeficiency virus 1; gag
   7113..7346    +  misc_feature   RRE: The Rev response element (RRE) of HIV-1 allows for Rev-dependent mRNA export from the nucleus to the cytoplasm.
   7723..7749    +  CDS            Rev (fragment): human immunodeficiency virus 1 (HIV-1) Rev protein; rev; enhances nuclear export of unspliced and incompletely spliced viral mRNAs
   7753..7993    +  promoter       U6 promoter: RNA polymerase III promoter for human U6 snRNA
   8023..8098    +  misc_RNA       gRNA scaffold: guide RNA scaffold for the Streptococcus pyogenes CRISPR/Cas9 system
   8154..8271    +  misc_feature   cPPT/CTS: central polypurine tract and central termination sequence of HIV-1
