[The description below was written by a language model from this plasmid's Addgene catalogue record and pLannotate feature annotations shown in this document.]
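Description:
CERKL gRNA (BRDN0001145669) is a third-generation lentiviral CRISPR guide plasmid built on the lentiGuide-Puro backbone and designed to target the human CERKL gene (also known as RP26). It belongs to a human kinome gRNA collection, and the depositor notes that the guide was designed against several CERKL reference transcripts. In bacteria the 8.3 kb plasmid is maintained through a high-copy ColE1/pUC-type origin and selected with ampicillin via the β-lactamase gene. An f1 origin, an SV40 origin and leftover lac, T7 and T3 cloning-vector elements are also annotated in the backbone.

The lentiviral transfer cassette begins with an RSV promoter fused to a truncated HIV-1 5' LTR, which drives Tat-independent production of the genomic RNA. This is followed by the Ψ packaging signal with a gag fragment and the Rev response element, and the cassette ends with a self-inactivating ΔU3 3' LTR followed by an SV40 polyadenylation signal. Between the LTRs, a human U6 RNA polymerase III promoter expresses the CERKL-specific spacer joined to the Streptococcus pyogenes guide RNA scaffold. A cPPT/CTS lies downstream of the scaffold. It is followed by an EF-1α core promoter with intron A driving puromycin N-acetyltransferase, which allows selection of transduced mammalian cells. A WPRE after this gene enhances transcript expression.

The plasmid carries no Cas9, so it is meant to be used with a separate Cas9 lentiviral vector or in cells that already express Cas9. In that setting it supports targeted disruption of CERKL in human cells.
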