Addgene plasmid #77676: CERKL gRNA (BRDN0001145669)
Purpose: 3rd generation lentiviral gRNA plasmid targeting human CERKL
Depositing lab: John Doench & David Root. Depositing organization: Broad Institute. Publication: Optimized sgRNA design to maximize activity and minimize off-target effects of CRISPR-Cas9. Doench JG, Fusi N, Sullender M, Hegde M, Vaimberg EW, Donovan KF, Smith I, Tothova Z, Wilen C, Orchard R, Virgin HW, Listgarten J, Root DE. Nat Biotechnol. 2016 Jan 18. doi: 10.1038/nbt.3437. PubMed 26780180.
Backbone
  Vector backbone: lentiGuide-Puro
  Backbone manufacturer: Zhang Lab (Addgene plasmid # 52963)
  Vector type: Mammalian Expression, Lentiviral, CRISPR
  Selectable markers: Puromycin
Growth in bacteria
  Bacterial resistance: Ampicillin, 100 μg/mL
  Growth temperature: 37°C
  Growth strain: DH5alpha
  Copy number: High Copy
Gene/Insert
  Gene/Insert name: CERKL (alt names: CERKL; NM_001030311.2)
  gRNA/shRNA sequence: TCTTCCACCAAAGCCAAACA
  Species: H. sapiens (human)
  Entrez Gene: CERKL (a.k.a. RP26)
  Promoter: hU6
  Cloning method: Unknown
  Sequencing primers: 5′ U6-F; 3′ pS2-R
Terms and licenses: Academic/Nonprofit Terms; Industry Terms: Not Available to Industry
Depositor comments: The gRNA was designed to target the following Genbank reference sequence(s): NM_001030311.2,NM_001030312.2,NM_001030313.2,NM_001160277.1,NM_201548.4. Note that this plasmid does NOT contain Cas9. It should be used in conjunction with lentiCas9-Blast (Addgene #52962) or otherwise with cell lines already expressing Cas9. Browse the full kinome gRNA library at http://www.addgene.org/pooled-library/broadgpp-human-kinome/ or visit http://www.broadinstitute.org/rnai/public/ for detailed protocols and information.
How to cite: CERKL gRNA (BRDN0001145669) was a gift from John Doench & David Root (Addgene plasmid # 77676 ; http://n2t.net/addgene:77676 ; RRID:Addgene_77676)
