>Addgene plasmid #77676 | CERKL gRNA (BRDN0001145669) | depositor partial sequence | sequence record 145136 | Target Sequence
TCTTCCACCAAAGCCAAACA
