>Addgene plasmid #77676 | CERKL gRNA (BRDN0001145669) | addgene partial sequence | sequence record 188217 | hU6-F
GTAGAAAGTAATAATTTCTTGGGTAGTTTGCAGTTTTAAAATTATGTTTTAAAATGGACTATCATATGCT
TACCGTAACTTGAAAGTATTTCGATTTCTTGGCTTTATATATCTTGTGGAAAGGACGAAACACCGTCTTC
CACCAAAGCCAAACAGTTTTAGAGCTAGAAATAGCAAGTTAAAATAAGGCTAGTCCGTTATCAACTTGAA
AAAGTGGCACCGAGTCGGTGCTTTTTTAAGCTTGGCGTAACTAGATCTTGAGACAAATGGCAGTATTCAT
CCACAATTTTAAAAGAAAAGGGGGGATTGGGGGGTACAGTGCAGGGGAAAGAATAGTAGACATAATAGCA
ACAGACATACAAACTAAAGAATTACAAAAACAAATTACAAAAATTCAAAATTTTCGGGTTTATTACAGGG
ACAGCAGAGATCCACTTTGGCGCCGGCTCGAGGGGGCCCGGGTGCAAAGATGGATAAAGTTTTAAACAGA
GAGGAATCTTTGCAGCTAATGGACCTTCTAGGTCTTGAAAGGAGTGGGAATTGGCTCCGGTGCCCGTCAG
TGGGCAGAGC
